>Addgene plasmid #128195 | pFH84 | addgene full sequence | sequence record 252935 | Addgene NGS Result
TCTGTGAAGACAAGCAAGAATTCAAGCTTGGAGGTGCAGCGTGACCCGGTCGTGCCCCTCTCTAGAGATA
ATGAGCATTGCATGTCTAAGTTATAAAAAATTACCACATATTTTTTTTGTCACACTTGTTTGAAGTGCAG
TTTATCTATCTTTATACATATATTTAAACTTTACTCTACGAATAATATAATCTATAGTACTACAATAATA
TCAGTGTTTTAGAGAATCATATAAATGAACAGTTAGACATGGTCTAAAGGACAATTGAGTATTTTGACAA
CAGGACTCTACAGTTTTATCTTTTTAGTGTGCATGTGTTCTCCTTTTTTTTTGCAAATAGCTTCACCTAT
ATAATACTTCATCCATTTTATTAGTACATCCATTTAGGGTTTAGGGTTAATGGTTTTTATAGACTAATTT
TTTTAGTACATCTATTTTATTCTATTTTAGCCTCTAAATTAAGAAAACTAAAACTCTATTTTAGTTTTTT
TATTTAATAATTTAGATATAAAATAGAATAAAATAAAGTGACTAAAAATTAAACAAATACCCTTTAAGAA
ATTAAAAAAACTAAGGAAACATTTTTCTTGTTTCGAGTAGATAATGCCAGCCTGTTAAACGCCGTCGACG
AGTCTAACGGACACCAACCAGCGAACCAGCAGCGTCGCGTCGGGCCAAGCGAAGCAGACGGCACGGCATC
TCTGTCGCTGCCTCTGGACCCCTCTCGAGAGTTCCGCTCCACCGTTGGACTTGCTCCGCTGTCGGCATCC
AGAAATTGCGTGGCGGAGCGGCAGACGTGAGCCGGCACGGCAGGCGGCCTCCTCCTCCTCTCACGGCACG
GCAGCTACGGGGGATTCCTTTCCCACCGCTCCTTCGCTTTCCCTTCCTCGCCCGCCGTAATAAATAGACA
CCCCCTCCACACCCTCTTTCCCCAACCTCGTGTTGTTCGGAGCGCACACACACACAACCAGATCTCCCCC
AAATCCACCCGTCGGCACCTCCGCTTCAAGGTACGCCGCTCGTCCTCCCCCCCCCCCCCTCTCTACCTTC
TCTAGATCGGCGTTCCGGTCCATGGTTAGGGCCCGGTAGTTCTACTTCTGTTCATGTTTGTGTTAGATCC
GTGTTTGTGTTAGATCCGTGCTGCTAGCGTTCGTACACGGATGCGACCTGTACGTCAGACACGTTCTGAT
TGCTAACTTGCCAGTGTTTCTCTTTGGGGAATCCTGGGATGGCTCTAGCCGTTCCGCAGACGGGATCGAT
TTCATGATTTTTTTTGTTTCGTTGCATAGGGTTTGGTTTGCCCTTTTCCTTTATTTCAATATATGCCGTG
CACTTGTTTGTCGGGTCATCTTTTCATGCTTTTTTTTGTCTTGGTTGTGATGATGTGGTCTGGTTGGGCG
GTCGTTCTAGATCGGAGTAGAATTCTGTTTCAAACTACCTGGTGGATTTATTAATTTTGGATCTGTATGT
GTGTGCCATACATATTCATAGTTACGAATTGAAGATGATGGATGGAAATATCGATCTAGGATAGGTATAC
ATGTTGATGCGGGTTTTACTGATGCATATACAGAGATGCTTTTTGTTCGCTTGGTTGTGATGATGTGGTG
TGGTTGGGCGGTCGTTCATTCGTTCTAGATCGGAGTAGAATACTGTTTCAAACTACCTGGTGTATTTATT
AATTTTGGAACTGTATGTGTGTGTCATACATCTTCATAGTTACGAGTTTAAGATGGATGGAAATATCGAT
CTAGGATAGGTATACATGTTGATGTGGGTTTTACTGATGCATATACATGATGGCATATGCAGCATCTATT
CATATGCTCTAACCTTGAGTACCTATCTATTATAATAAACAAGTATGTTTTATAATTATTTTGATCTTGA
TATACTTGGATGATGGCATATGCAGCAGCTATATGTGGATTTTTTTAGCCCTGCCTTCATACGCTATTTA
TTTGCTTGGTACTGTTTCTTTTGTCGATGCTCACCCTGTTGTTTGGTGTTACTTCTGCAGGAATGGAAGC
GAGCCCAGCCTCGGGCCCGAGGCACCTGATGGACCCGCACATTTTCACCTCCAACTTCAACAACGGGATC
GGCAGGCACAAGACGTACCTGTGCTATGAGGTTGAGCGTCTTGACAATGGGACCAGCGTCAAGATGGATC
AGCACAGAGGGTTCTTGCACAACCAAGCCAAGAATCTCCTCTGCGGGTTTTACGGCCGCCACGCGGAGCT
CCGTTTCTTGGATCTCGTCCCATCACTGCAGCTCGACCCAGCCCAGATCTATCGCGTTACATGGTTCATC
TCGTGGAGCCCCTGCTTCTCCTGGGGTTGCGCAGGTGAAGTCAGAGCCTTCCTCCAGGAAAATACCCACG
TCAGGCTGCGCATTTTCGCCGCGAGAATCTATGATTACGATCCCCTCTATAAGGAGGCCCTCCAGATGCT
CCGCGATGCCGGTGCGCAGGTCAGCATAATGACCTATGACGAGTTTAAGCACTGCTGGGACACCTTCGTG
GACCATCAGGGCTGTCCTTTCCAACCCTGGGATGGACTCGATGAGCATTCTCAGGCCTTGAGCGGCAGGC
TGAGAGCCATCTTGCAAAATCAAGGTAATTCTGGCTCTGAAACACCAGGTACTTCTGAGTCCGCAACTCC
TGAGTCATTGAAGGACAAGAAATACTCCATTGGGTTGGCCATAGGCACCAACTCCGTTGGCTGGGCAGTG
ATCACCGACGAATACAAGGTCCCGAGCAAAAAGTTTAAGGTGCTGGGCAATACTGATCGTCACTCAATCA
AGAAGAACCTGATTGGAGCCCTGCTTTTCGACTCTGGGGAAACGGCTGAGGCAACGCGCTTGAAGAGGAC
CGCGCGCAGGCGGTATACCCGTAGGAAGAATCGTATCTGCTACCTTCAGGAGATCTTTTCTAATGAAATG
GCTAAGGTTGATGATAGCTTCTTCCACCGCCTGGAGGAATCTTTTCTCGTCGAGGAGGACAAGAAACACG
AGCGCCACCCAATCTTTGGAAACATCGTCGACGAGGTTGCCTATCATGAAAAATACCCAACTATATATCA
TCTCCGTAAGAAGCTCGTCGACAGCACAGACAAAGCAGACTTGAGGCTGATATACTTGGCATTGGCTCAC
ATGATAAAATTCCGTGGCCACTTTCTTATCGAGGGAGATCTGAATCCGGACAACAGCGACGTTGATAAAC
TCTTTATCCAGCTGGTTCAGACCTACAATCAATTGTTCGAGGAGAACCCGATCAATGCGTCTGGCGTCGA
CGCAAAGGCCATCCTGTCCGCGCGGCTCAGCAAAAGCCGCAGATTGGAGAATCTGATCGCACAGCTTCCG
GGTGAGAAGAAAAACGGCCTCTTCGGCAACTTGATCGCCCTCTCTCTCGGCCTTACCCCTAACTTCAAGT
CGAACTTCGACCTCGCCGAGGACGCCAAGCTTCAGCTCTCAAAGGACACCTACGACGACGACCTCGATAA
CCTTCTCGCACAGATCGGCGATCAATACGCCGATCTCTTCCTCGCGGCCAAGAACCTGAGCGATGCGATT
CTGTTGTCCGATATCCTCAGAGTCAACACAGAGATCACCAAGGCTCCCCTCTCCGCGTCAATGATTAAGC
GTTATGATGAGCACCATCAGGATCTGACACTGCTCAAGGCTCTCGTGCGTCAGCAGCTCCCCGAGAAGTA
TAAGGAGATCTTCTTCGACCAAAGCAAGAATGGCTACGCCGGGTATATTGACGGCGGCGCGTCCCAAGAA
GAATTTTATAAGTTTATCAAGCCAATCCTGGAAAAGATGGACGGAACGGAAGAACTGCTGGTGAAATTGA
ACAGGGAGGACCTCCTCAGGAAACAACGCACATTTGATAACGGGAGCATCCCACATCAAATACATCTGGG
TGAGCTTCACGCCATCCTGCGCCGGCAGGAGGACTTCTACCCCTTCCTGAAGGACAACCGGGAGAAGATC
GAAAAGATACTCACCTTCAGAATCCCCTACTACGTCGGCCCACTCGCCAGGGGCAACTCTAGGTTCGCCT
GGATGACTAGGAAGTCAGAAGAAACCATCACTCCCTGGAACTTCGAGGAGGTGGTGGATAAAGGCGCCAG
CGCCCAGAGCTTCATCGAGAGGATGACCAATTTCGATAAGAATTTGCCAAACGAAAAGGTGTTGCCAAAG
CACTCCCTGCTTTACGAATACTTCACGGTCTACAACGAGCTGACCAAAGTGAAGTACGTGACAGAGGGAA
TGAGGAAGCCAGCCTTCCTGTCTGGGGAGCAAAAGAAGGCCATTGTGGACCTCTTGTTTAAGACAAATCG
CAAAGTGACGGTGAAGCAACTCAAGGAGGATTACTTTAAAAAGATTGAGTGTTTCGACTCCGTGGAGATC
AGCGGGGTCGAGGACAGGTTTAACGCCAGCCTGGGGACATATCACGACCTGCTGAAAATCATTAAGGACA
AGGACTTCCTGGACAACGAGGAGAATGAGGACATTCTCGAGGATATCGTGCTCACGCTGACTCTCTTCGA
GGACAGAGAGATGATCGAGGAGAGACTCAAGACCTACGCTCATCTGTTCGACGACAAAGTCATGAAACAG
CTTAAGCGTAGACGTTACACCGGCTGGGGACGCCTGTCCCGTAAGCTGATTAATGGGATTCGCGATAAGC
AGAGCGGCAAGACAATACTCGATTTCTTGAAGTCCGACGGTTTCGCCAATAGGAACTTCATGCAGCTCAT
CCATGATGATTCGCTCACCTTTAAGGAGGATATTCAGAAGGCGCAAGTTTCTGGCCAAGGCGATAGCCTC
CACGAACATATCGCCAACCTGGCGGGCAGCCCCGCAATCAAAAAGGGCATCCTGCAAACCGTTAAGGTTG
TGGACGAACTGGTTAAGGTCATGGGCAGACATAAGCCGGAAAACATAGTCATTGAAATGGCTCGCGAGAA
CCAGACAACTCAGAAGGGCCAAAAGAATTCGCGGGAGAGGATGAAGAGAATTGAGGAGGGAATCAAGGAG
CTCGGATCGCAGATTCTCAAGGAGCACCCTGTGGAGAATACTCAACTTCAGAACGAAAAACTGTACTTGT
ACTACTTGCAGAACGGGAGAGATATGTACGTTGATCAGGAGCTTGACATCAACCGCCTGAGCGACTACGA
TGTGGACCACATAGTCCCACAGTCTTTCCTGAAGGACGACAGCATCGATAATAAGGTCTTGACCCGCAGC
GACAAGAATCGGGGGAAAAGCGATAACGTTCCTTCGGAGGAGGTCGTCAAGAAGATGAAGAATTACTGGA
GGCAATTGTTGAATGCCAAGCTTATCACGCAAAGAAAGTTCGACAACCTTACGAAGGCTGAGCGCGGGGG
TCTTTCCGAATTGGACAAGGCGGGGTTCATAAAGCGCCAGCTCGTGGAGACTAGACAAATCACCAAGCAC
GTGGCCCAGATTCTGGACTCACGGATGAACACCAAGTACGACGAGAACGATAAACTCATCCGGGAGGTCA
AGGTTATCACCCTCAAGAGCAAGCTGGTGTCCGACTTCAGGAAGGATTTTCAATTCTATAAGGTCCGGGA
AATTAATAATTACCACCACGCCCACGATGCGTACCTTAACGCGGTGGTGGGCACGGCTCTGATCAAGAAG
TACCCAAAGCTGGAGTCCGAGTTTGTTTATGGTGACTATAAGGTGTACGATGTCCGCAAAATGATTGCCA
AGAGCGAGCAGGAAATAGGCAAGGCGACAGCCAAGTACTTCTTCTACTCAAATATCATGAATTTCTTTAA
GACAGAAATCACGCTGGCCAATGGCGAAATTAGAAAGCGTCCGCTGATTGAGACTAACGGAGAGACTGGC
GAGATAGTTTGGGACAAAGGCCGCGATTTCGCTACCGTCAGAAAGGTGCTGTCTATGCCACAGGTCAACA
TCGTCAAGAAAACCGAAGTCCAGACCGGCGGCTTCTCTAAGGAGTCTATCCTGCCTAAGAGGAACTCCGA
TAAGTTGATTGCTCGCAAGAAGGACTGGGACCCAAAGAAGTACGGTGGATTTGACTCCCCGACAGTCGCT
TACAGCGTCCTTGTCGTTGCCAAGGTTGAGAAAGGCAAGAGCAAGAAGCTCAAGAGCGTGAAGGAGCTGT
TGGGGATCACCATTATGGAGAGGAGCTCCTTCGAGAAGAACCCGATTGACTTCTTGGAAGCAAAGGGCTA
CAAAGAGGTTAAGAAGGACCTCATCATCAAGTTGCCAAAGTACTCCCTTTTCGAGCTCGAGAACGGGCGC
AAGAGAATGCTCGCCTCCGCAGGGGAACTCCAGAAGGGCAACGAATTGGCCCTTCCTTCAAAATACGTGA
ATTTTCTGTACCTGGCGTCCCATTACGAAAAGCTGAAAGGGTCCCCGGAGGACAACGAACAAAAGCAACT
GTTCGTCGAGCAACATAAGCACTATCTTGACGAAATAATCGAGCAAATCTCCGAGTTCTCTAAGAGGGTC
ATCCTTGCTGACGCCAACTTGGACAAGGTCCTGTCAGCCTACAACAAGCACCGGGACAAGCCGATCAGAG
AGCAAGCTGAGAATATTATTCACCTCTTCACCTTGACCAACTTGGGCGCCCCCGCGGCGTTCAAGTACTT
TGACACCACGATCGATCGTAAGCGGTACACCTCCACCAAAGAAGTTCTCGACGCCACCCTTATCCACCAA
TCAATCACTGGCCTTTACGAAACGAGGATCGATCTGAGCCAATTGGGAGGGGATAAACGGCCCGCAGCTA
CCAAGAAGGCGGGGCAGGCAAAAAAGAAGAAAACCAGGGACAGCGGCGGAAGCACTAACCTTAGCGACAT
CATCGAAAAGGAGACAGGAAAACAGCTCGTTATCCAAGAAAGCATCCTTATGCTCCCTGAGGAAGTTGAG
GAAGTTATCGGAAACAAGCCTGAGAGCGACATCCTGGTGCACACGGCATATGACGAGTCCACCGACGAGA
ACGTGATGTTGCTCACTAGCGACGCACCCGAATACAAGCCGTGGGCTCTTGTGATCCAGGACTCCAATGG
GGAGAACAAGATTAAGATGCTCTCTGGCGGTTCCCCGAAGAAGAAACGCAAGGTGTGAGCTTGTCAAGCA
GATCGTTCAAACATTTGGCAATAAAGTTTCTTAAGATTGAATCCTGTTGCCGGTCTTGCGATGATTATCA
TATAATTTCTGTTGAATTACGTTAAGCATGTAATAATTAACATGTAATGCATGACGTTATTTATGAGATG
GGTTTTTATGATTAGAGTCCCGCAATTATACATTTAATACGCGATAGAAAACAAAATATAGCGCGCAAAC
TAGGATAAATTATCGCGCGCGGTGTCATCTATGTTACTAGATCGACGCTACTATTGTCTTCTGCACGAAG
TGGTTTAAACTATCAGTGTTTGACAGGATATATTGGCGGGTAAACCTAAGAGAAAAGAGCGTTTATTAGA
ATAATCGGATATTTAAAAGGGCGTGAAAAGGTTTATCCGTTCGTCCATTTGTATGTGCATGCCAACCACA
GGGTTCCCCAGATCAGGCGCTGGCTGCTGAACCCCCAGCCGGAACTGACCCCACAAGGCCCTAGCGTTTG
CAATGCACCAGGTCATCATTGACCCAGGCGTGTTCCACCAGGCCGCTGCCTCGCAACTCTTCGCAGGCTT
CGCCGACCTGCTCGCGCCACTTCTTCACGCGGGTGGAATCCGATCCGCACATGAGGCGGAAGGTTTCCAG
CTTGAGCGGGTACGGCTCCCGGTGCGAGCTGAAATAGTCGAACATCCGTCGGGCCGTCGGCGACAGCTTG
CGGTACTTCTCCCATATGAATTTCGTGTAGTGGTCGCCAGCAAACAGCACGACGATTTCCTCGTCGATCA
GGACCTGGCAACGGGACGTTTTCTTGCCACGGTCCAGGACGCGGAAGCGGTGCAGCAGCGACACCGATTC
CAGGTGCCCAACGCGGTCGGACGTGAAGCCCATCGCCGTCGCCTGTAGGCGCGACAGGCATTCCTCGGCC
TTCGTGTAATACCGGCCATTGATCGACCAGCCCAGGTCCTGGCAAAGCTCGTAGAACGTGAAGGTGATCG
GCTCGCCGATAGGGGTGCGCTTCGCGTACTCCAACACCTGCTGCCACACCAGTTCGTCATCGTCGGCCCG
CAGCTCGACGCCGGTGTAGGTGATCTTCACGTCCTTGTTGACGTGGAAAATGACCTTGTTTTGCAGCGCC
TCGCGCGGGATTTTCTTGTTGCGCGTGGTGAACAGGGCAGAGCGGGCCGTGTCGTTTGGCATCGCTCGCA
TCGTGTCCGGCCACGGCGCAATATCGAACAAGGAAAGCTGCATTTCCTTGATCTGCTGCTTCGTGTGTTT
CAGCAACGCGGCCTGCTTGGCCTCGCTGACCTGTTTTGCCAGGTCCTCGCCGGCGGTTTTTCGCTTCTTG
GTCGTCATAGTTCCTCGCGTGTCGATGGTCATCGACTTCGCCAAACCTGCCGCCTCCTGTTCAAGACGAC
GCGAACGCTCCACGGCGGCCGATGGCGCGGGCAGGGCAGGGGGAGCCAGTTGCACGCTGTCGCGCTCGAT
CTTGGCCGTAGCTTGCTGGACCATCGAGCCGACGGACTGGAAGGTTTCGCGGGGCGCACGCATGACGGTG
CGGCTTGCGATGGTTTCGGCATCCTCGGCGGAAAACCCCGCGTCGATCAGTTCTTGCCTGTATGCCTTCC
GGTCAAACGTCCGATTCATTCACCCTCCTTGCGGGATTGCCCCGACTCACGCCGGGGCAATGTGCCCTTA
TTCCTGATTTGACCCGCCTGGTGCCTTGGTGTCCAGATAATCCACCTTATCGGCAATGAAGTCGGTCCCG
TAGACCGTCTGGCCGTCCTTCTCGTACTTGGTATTCCGAATCTTGCCCTGCACGAATACCAGCGACCCCT
TGCCCAAATACTTGCCGTGGGCCTCGGCCTGAGAGCCAAAACACTTGATGCGGAAGAAGTCGGTGCGCTC
CTGCTTGTCGCCGGCATCGTTGCGCCACATCTAGGATCTGCCAGGAACCGTAAAAAGGCCGCGTTGCTGG
CGTTTTTCCATAGGCTCCGCCCCCCTGACGAGCATCACAAAAATCGACGCTCAAGTCAGAGGTGGCGAAA
CCCGACAGGACTATAAAGATACCAGGCGTTTCCCCCTGGAAGCTCCCTCGTGCGCTCTCCTGTTCCGACC
CTGCCGCTTACCGGATACCTGTCCGCCTTTCTCCCTTCGGGAAGCGTGGCGCTTTCTCATAGCTCACGCT
GTAGGTATCTCAGTTCGGTGTAGGTCGTTCGCTCCAAGCTGGGCTGTGTGCACGAACCCCCCGTTCAGCC
CGACCGCTGCGCCTTATCCGGTAACTATCGTCTTGAGTCCAACCCGGTAAGACACGACTTATCGCCACTG
GCAGCAGCCACTGGTAACAGGATTAGCAGAGCGAGGTATGTAGGCGGTGCTACAGAGTTCTTGAAGTGGT
GGCCTAACTACGGCTACACTAGAAGAACAGTATTTGGTATCTGCGCTCTGCTGAAGCCAGTTACCTTCGG
AAAAAGAGTTGGTAGCTCTTGATCCGGCAAACAAACCACCGCTGGTAGCGGTGGTTTTTTTGTTTGCAAG
CAGCAGATTACGCGCAGAAAAAAAGGATCTCAAGAAGATCCTTTGATCTTTTCTACGGGGTCTGACGCTC
AGTGGAACGAAAACTCACGTTAAGGGATTTTGGTCATGAGATTATCAAAAAGGATCTTCACCTAGATCCT
TTTAAATTAAAAATGAAGTTTTAAATCAATCTAAAGTATATATGAGTAAACTTGGTCTGACAGTTACCAA
TGCTTAATCAGTGAGGCACCTATCTCAGCGATCTGTCTATTTCGTTCATCCATAGTTGCCTGACTCCCCG
TCGTGTAGATAACTACGATACGGGAGGGCTTACCATCTGGCCCCAGTGCTGCAATGATACCGCGAGAACC
ACGCTCACCGGCTCCAGATTTATCAGCAATAAACCAGCCAGCCGGAAGGGCCGAGCGCAGAAGTGGTCCT
GCAACTTTATCCGCCTCCATCCAGTCTATTAATTGTTGCCGGGAAGCTAGAGTAAGTAGTTCGCCAGTTA
ATAGTTTGCGCAACGTTGTTGCCATTGCTACAGGCATCGTGGTGTCACGCTCGTCGTTTGGTATGGCTTC
ATTCAGCTCCGGTTCCCAACGATCAAGGCGAGTTACATGATCCCCCATGTTGTGCAAAAAAGCGGTTAGC
TCCTTCGGTCCTCCGATCGTTGTCAGAAGTAAGTTGGCCGCAGTGTTATCACTCATGGTTATGGCAGCAC
TGCATAATTCTCTTACTGTCATGCCATCCGTAAGATGCTTTTCTGTGACTGGTGAGTACTCAACCAAGTC
ATTCTGAGAATAGTGTATGCGGCGACCGAGTTGCTCTTGCCCGGCGTCAATACGGGATAATACCGCGCCA
CATAGCAGAACTTTAAAAGTGCTCATCATTGGAAAACGTTCTTCGGGGCGAAAACTCTCAAGGATCTTAC
CGCTGTTGAGATCCAGTTCGATGTAACCCACTCGTGCACCCAACTGATCTTCAGCATCTTTTACTTTCAC
CAGCGTTTCTGGGTGAGCAAAAACAGGAAGGCAAAATGCCGCAAAAAAGGGAATAAGGGCGACACGGAAA
TGTTGAATACTCATACTCTTCCTTTTTCAATATTATTGAAGCATTTATCAAGGTTATTGTCTCATGAGCG
GATACATATTTGAATGTATTTAGAAAAATAAACAAATAGGGGTTCCGCGCACGAATTGGCCAGCGCTGCC
ATTTTTGGGGTGAGGCCGTTCGCGGCCGAGGGGCGCAGCCCCTGGGGGGATGGGAGGCCCGCGTTAGCGG
GCCGGGAGGGTTCGAGAAGGGGGGGCACCCCCCTTCGGCGTGCGCGGTCACGCGCACAGGGCGCAGCCCT
GGTTAAAAACAAGGTTTATAAATATTGGTTTAAAAGCAGGTTAAAAGACAGGTTAGCGGTGGCCGAAAAA
CGGGCGGAAACCCTTGCAAATGCTGGATTTTCTGCCTGTGGACAGCCCCTCAAATGTCAATAGGTGCGCC
CCTCATCTGTCAGCACTCTGCCCCTCAAGTGTCAAGGATCGCGCCCCTCATCTGTCAGTAGTCGCGCCCC
TCAAGTGTCAATACCGCAGGGCACTTATCCCCAGGCTTGTCCACATCATCTGTGGGAAACTCGCGTAAAA
TCAGGCGTTTTCGCCGATTTGCGAGGCTGGCCAGCTCCACGTCGCCGGCCGAAATCGAGCCTGCCCCTCA
TCTGTCAACGCCGCGCCGGGTGAGTCGGCCCCTCAAGTGTCAACGTCCGCCCCTCATCTGTCAGTGAGGG
CCAAGTTTTCCGCGAGGTATCCACAACGCCGGCGGCCGCGGTGTCTCGCACACGGCTTCGACGGCGTTTC
TGGCGCGTTTGCAGGGCCATAGACGGCCGCCAGCCCAGCGGCGAGGGCAACCAGCCCGGTGAGCGTCGCA
AAGGAGATCCTGATCTGACTGATGGGCTGCCTGTATCGAGTGGTGATTTTGTGCCGAGCTGCCGGTCGGG
GAGCTGTTGGCTGGCTGGTGGCAGGATATATTGTGGTGTAAACAAATTGACGCTTAGACAACTTAATAAC
ACATTGCGGACGTTTTTAATGTACTGGGGTGGATGCAGTGGGCCCCAC
Features (pLannotate 1.2.2; 12 found; start..end, strand, type, name):
     34..2020    +  promoter       Ubi promoter: maize polyubiquitin gene promoter
   2023..2619    +  CDS            APOBEC3A: ABC3A_HUMAN - Experimental evidence at protein level: Swiss-Prot protein existence level 1. DNA deaminase (cytidine deaminase) with restriction activity against viruses, foreign DNA and mobility of retrotransposons. Exhibits antiviral activity against adeno-associated virus (AAV) and human T- cell leukemia virus type 1 (HTLV-1) and may inhibit the mobility of LTR and non-LTR retrotransposons. Selectively targets single-stranded DNA and can deaminate both methylcytosine and cytosine in foreign DNA. Can induce somatic hypermutation in the nuclear and mitochondrial DNA. May also play a role in th
   2674..6774    +  CDS            cas9: CAS9_STRP1 - Also known as csn1 From Streptococcus pyogenes serotype M1.
   6844..7092    +  CDS            UGI: UNGI_BPPB2 - Experimental evidence at protein level: Swiss-Prot protein existence level 1. This protein binds specifically and reversibly to the host uracil-DNA glycosylase, preventing removal of uracil residues from PBS2 DNA by the host uracil-excision repair system. From Bacillus phage PBS2 (Bacteriophage PBS2).
   7141..7393    +  terminator     NOS terminator: nopaline synthase terminator and poly(A) signal
   7441..7465    +  misc_feature   RB T-DNA repeat: right border repeat from nopaline C58 T-DNA
   7624..8769    -  CDS            trfA: TRFA_ECOLX - Experimental evidence at protein level: Swiss-Prot protein existence level 1. Also involved in plasmid copy number control, promoting intermolecular coupling of protein bound iterons at oriV, which inhibits replication initiation. From Escherichia coli.
   9105..9693    -  rep_origin     ori: high-copy-number ColE1/pMB1/pBR322/pUC origin of replication
   9864..10724   -  CDS            AmpR: β-lactamase; bla; confers resistance to ampicillin, carbenicillin, and related antibiotics
  10725..10829   -  promoter       AmpR promoter: bla
  10916..11547   -  rep_origin     oriV: incP origin of replication
  11639..11663   +  misc_feature   LB T-DNA repeat: left border repeat from nopaline C58 T-DNA
