[The description below was written by a language model from this plasmid's Addgene catalogue record and pLannotate feature annotations shown in this document.]
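Description:
pFH84 is a Level 1 modular-cloning (Golden Gate/MoClo-style) plasmid built on the pICH47742 backbone, carrying a single plant transcription unit for a cytosine base editor. It is about 11.7 kb in size and is classed as a plant expression, CRISPR and synthetic biology vector. In E. coli it is maintained at high copy through a ColE1/pUC-type origin and selected with ampicillin via the bla gene and its promoter. The backbone also carries the incP oriV origin and the trfA replication initiator, a broad-host-range system that allows replication outside E. coli, for example in Agrobacterium. Nopaline-type left and right T-DNA border repeats flank the cloning region, so the cassette lies within a T-DNA context.

The payload is the A3A-PBE base editor, described as wheat codon optimised and synthetic in origin. The maize polyubiquitin (ZmUBI) promoter, a strong constitutive promoter widely used in cereals, drives a fusion reading frame annotated as human APOBEC3A cytidine deaminase, followed by Streptococcus pyogenes Cas9 and then the phage PBS2 uracil-DNA glycosylase inhibitor (UGI), terminated by the nopaline synthase terminator and polyadenylation signal. In this type of editor, the Cas9 moiety is directed by a guide RNA to a target site, the deaminase converts cytosines to uracil on the exposed single strand, and UGI blocks uracil excision, favouring C-to-T outcomes. The record does not state which Cas9 variant (nickase or otherwise) is present, and no guide RNA cassette or plant selection marker is annotated. As a Level 1 module from a plant genome-editing toolkit, it is presumably intended for assembly with such units into higher-level constructs.
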