Addgene plasmid #128195: pFH84
Purpose: Level1 ZmUBIp::A3A-PBE (wheat codon optimized):NOSt
Depositing lab: Vladimir Nekrasov. Depositing organization: Rothamsted Research. Publication: A modular cloning toolkit for genome editing in plants. Hahn F, Korolev A, Sanjurjo Loures L, Nekrasov V. BMC Plant Biol. 2020 Apr 23;20(1):179. doi: 10.1186/s12870-020-02388-2. PubMed 32326901.
Backbone
  Vector backbone: pICH47742
  Vector type: Plant Expression, CRISPR, Synthetic Biology
Growth in bacteria
  Bacterial resistance: Ampicillin, 100 μg/mL
  Growth temperature: 37°C
  Growth strain: DH5alpha
  Copy number: High Copy
Gene/Insert
  Gene/Insert name: ZmUBIp::A3A-PBE (wheat codon optimized):NOSt
  Species: Synthetic
Terms and licenses: Academic/Nonprofit Terms; Industry Terms: Not Available to Industry
How to cite: pFH84 was a gift from Vladimir Nekrasov (Addgene plasmid # 128195 ; http://n2t.net/addgene:128195 ; RRID:Addgene_128195)
